>Addgene plasmid #83383 | His8:MBP-tev-Gly-eK-Flv | addgene full sequence | sequence record 173970 | Addgene NGS Result
GCTGATTGCCCTTCACCGCCTGGCCCTGAGAGAGTTGCAGCAAGCGGTCCACGCTGGTTTGCCCCAGCAG
GCGAAAATCCTGTTTGATGGTGGTTAACGGCGGGATATAACATGAGCTGTCTTCGGTATCGTCGTATCCC
ACTACCGAGATATCCGCACCAACGCGCAGCCCGGACTCGGTAATGGCGCGCATTGCGCCCAGCGCCATCT
GATCGTTGGCAACCAGCATCGCAGTGGGAACGATGCCCTCATTCAGCATTTGCATGGTTTGTTGAAAACC
GGACATGGCACTCCAGTCGCCTTCCCGTTCCGCTATCGGCTGAATTTGATTGCGAGTGAGATATTTATGC
CAGCCAGCCAGACGCAGACGCGCCGAGACAGAACTTAATGGGCCCGCTAACAGCGCGATTTGCTGGTGAC
CCAATGCGACCAGATGCTCCACGCCCAGTCGCGTACCGTCTTCATGGGAGAAAATAATACTGTTGATGGG
TGTCTGGTCAGAGACATCAAGAAATAACGCCGGAACATTAGTGCAGGCAGCTTCCACAGCAATGGCATCC
TGGTCATCCAGCGGATAGTTAATGATCAGCCCACTGACGCGTTGCGCGAGAAGATTGTGCACCGCCGCTT
TACAGGCTTCGACGCCGCTTCGTTCTACCATCGACACCACCACGCTGGCACCCAGTTGATCGGCGCGAGA
TTTAATCGCCGCGACAATTTGCGACGGCGCGTGCAGGGCCAGACTGGAGGTGGCAACGCCAATCAGCAAC
GACTGTTTGCCCGCCAGTTGTTGTGCCACGCGGTTGGGAATGTAATTCAGCTCCGCCATCGCCGCTTCCA
CTTTTTCCCGCGTTTTCGCAGAAACGTGGCTGGCCTGGTTCACCACGCGGGAAACGGTCTGATAAGAGAC
ACCGGCATACTCTGCGACATCGTATAACGTTACTGGTTTCACATTCACCACCCTGAATTGACTCTCTTCC
GGGCGCTATCATGCCATACCGCGAAAGGTTTTGCACCATTCGATGGTGTCGGAATTTCGGGCAGCGTTGG
GTCCTGGCCACGGGTGCGCATGATCTAGAGCTGCCTCGCGCGTTTCGGTGATGACGGTGAAAACCTCTGA
CACATGCAGCTCCCGGAGACGGTCACAGCTTGTCTGTAAGCGGATGCCGGGAGCAGACAAGCCCGTCAGG
GCGCGTCAGCGGGTGTTGGCGGGTGTCGGGGCGCAGCCATGACCCAGTCACGTAGCGATAGCGGAGTGTA
TACTGGCTTAACTATGCGGCATCAGAGCAGATTGTACTGAGAGTGCACCATATGCGGTGTGAAATACCGC
ACAGATGCGTAAGGAGAAAATACCGCATCAGGCGCTCTTCCGCTTCCTCGCTCACTGACTCGCTGCGCTC
GGTCGTTCGGCTGCGGCGAGCGGTATCAGCTCACTCAAAGGCGGTAATACGGTTATCCACAGAATCAGGG
GATAACGCAGGAAAGAACATGTGAGCAAAAGGCCAGCAAAAGGCCAGGAACCGTAAAAAGGCCGCGTTGC
TGGCGTTTTTCCATAGGCTCCGCCCCCCTGACGAGCATCACAAAAATCGACGCTCAAGTCAGAGGTGGCG
AAACCCGACAGGACTATAAAGATACCAGGCGTTTCCCCCTGGAAGCTCCCTCGTGCGCTCTCCTGTTCCG
ACCCTGCCGCTTACCGGATACCTGTCCGCCTTTCTCCCTTCGGGAAGCGTGGCGCTTTCTCATAGCTCAC
GCTGTAGGTATCTCAGTTCGGTGTAGGTCGTTCGCTCCAAGCTGGGCTGTGTGCACGAACCCCCCGTTCA
GCCCGACCGCTGCGCCTTATCCGGTAACTATCGTCTTGAGTCCAACCCGGTAAGACACGACTTATCGCCA
CTGGCAGCAGCCACTGGTAACAGGATTAGCAGAGCGAGGTATGTAGGCGGTGCTACAGAGTTCTTGAAGT
GGTGGCCTAACTACGGCTACACTAGAAGGACAGTATTTGGTATCTGCGCTCTGCTGAAGCCAGTTACCTT
CGGAAAAAGAGTTGGTAGCTCTTGATCCGGCAAACAAACCACCGCTGGTAGCGGTGGTTTTTTTGTTTGC
AAGCAGCAGATTACGCGCAGAAAAAAAGGATCTCAAGAAGATCCTTTGATCTTTTCTACGGGGTCTGACG
CTCAGTGGAACGAAAACTCACGTTAAGGGATTTTGGTCATGAGATTATCAAAAAGGATCTTCACCTAGAT
CCTTTTAAATTAAAAATGAAGTTTTAAATCAATCTAAAGTATATATGAGTAAACTTGGTCTGACAGTTAC
CAATGCTTAATCAGTGAGGCACCTATCTCAGCGATCTGTCTATTTCGTTCATCCATAGTTGCCTGACTCC
CCGTCGTGTAGATAACTACGATACGGGAGGGCTTACCATCTGGCCCCAGTGCTGCAATGATACCGCGAGA
CCCACGCTCACCGGCTCCAGATTTATCAGCAATAAACCAGCCAGCCGGAAGGGCCGAGCGCAGAAGTGGT
CCTGCAACTTTATCCGCCTCCATCCAGTCTATTAATTGTTGCCGGGAAGCTAGAGTAAGTAGTTCGCCAG
TTAATAGTTTGCGCAACGTTGTTGCCATTGCTACAGGCATCGTGGTGTCACGCTCGTCGTTTGGTATGGC
TTCATTCAGCTCCGGTTCCCAACGATCAAGGCGAGTTACATGATCCCCCATGTTGTGCAAAAAAGCGGTT
AGCTCCTTCGGTCCTCCGATCGTTGTCAGAAGTAAGTTGGCCGCAGTGTTATCACTCATGGTTATGGCAG
CACTGCATAATTCTCTTACTGTCATGCCATCCGTAAGATGCTTTTCTGTGACTGGTGAGTACTCAACCAA
GTCATTCTGAGAATAGTGTATGCGGCGACCGAGTTGCTCTTGCCCGGCGTCAATACGGGATAATACCGCG
CCACATAGCAGAACTTTAAAAGTGCTCATCATTGGAAAACGTTCTTCGGGGCGAAAACTCTCAAGGATCT
TACCGCTGTTGAGATCCAGTTCGATGTAACCCACTCGTGCACCCAACTGATCTTCAGCATCTTTTACTTT
CACCAGCGTTTCTGGGTGAGCAAAAACAGGAAGGCAAAATGCCGCAAAAAAGGGAATAAGGGCGACACGG
AAATGTTGAATACTCATACTCTTCCTTTTTCAATATTATTGAAGCATTTATCAGGGTTATTGTCTCATGA
GCGGATACATATTTGAATGTATTTAGAAAAATAAACAAATAGGGGTTCCGCGCACATTTCCCCGAAAAGT
GCCACCTGACGTCTAAGAAACCATTATTATCATGACATTAACCTATAAAAATAGGCGTATCACGAGGCCC
TTTCGTCTTCACCTCGAGAAATCATAAAAAATTTATTTGCTTTGTGAGCGGATAACAATTATAATAGATT
CAATTGTGAGCGGATAACAATTTCACACAGAATTCATTAAAGAGGAGAAATTAACCATGGGACATCACCA
TCATCACCATCACCATTCAAAAATCGAAGAAGGTAAACTGGTAATCTGGATTAACGGCGATAAAGGCTAT
AACGGTCTCGCTGAAGTCGGTAAGAAATTCGAGAAAGATACCGGAATTAAAGTCACCGTTGAGCATCCGG
ATAAACTGGAAGAGAAATTCCCACAGGTTGCGGCAACTGGCGATGGCCCTGACATTATCTTCTGGGCACA
CGACCGCTTTGGTGGCTACGCTCAATCTGGCCTGTTGGCTGAAATCACCCCGGACAAAGCGTTCCAGGAC
AAGCTGTATCCGTTTACCTGGGATGCCGTACGTTACAACGGCAAGCTGATTGCTTACCCGATCGCTGTTG
AAGCGTTATCGCTGATTTATAACAAAGATCTGCTGCCGAACCCGCCAAAAACCTGGGAAGAGATCCCGGC
GCTGGATAAAGAACTGAAAGCGAAAGGTAAGAGCGCGCTGATGTTCAACCTGCAAGAACCGTACTTCACC
TGGCCGCTGATTGCTGCTGACGGGGGTTATGCGTTCAAGTATGAAAACGGCAAGTACGACATTAAAGACG
TGGGCGTGGATAACGCTGGCGCGAAAGCGGGTCTGACCTTCCTGGTTGACCTGATTAAAAACAAACACAT
GAATGCAGACACCGATTACTCCATCGCAGAAGCTGCCTTTAATAAAGGCGAAACAGCGATGACCATCAAC
GGCCCGTGGGCATGGTCCAACATCGACACCAGCAAAGTGAATTATGGTGTAACGGTACTGCCGACCTTCA
AGGGTCAACCATCCAAACCGTTCGTTGGCGTGCTGAGCGCAGGTATTAACGCCGCCAGTCCGAACAAAGA
GCTGGCAAAAGAGTTCCTCGAAAACTATCTGCTGACTGATGAAGGTCTGGAAGCGGTTAATAAAGACAAA
CCGCTGGGTGCCGTAGCGCTGAAGTCTTACGAGGAAGAGTTGGCGAAAGATCCACGTATTGCCGCCACTA
TGGAAAACGCCCAGAAAGGTGAAATCATGCCGAACATCCCGCAGATGTCCGCTTTCTGGTATGCCGTGCG
TACTGCGGTGATCAACGCCGCCAGCGGTCGTCAGACTGTCGATGAAGCCCTGAAAGACGCGCAGACTAAT
TCGAGCTCGAACAACAACAACAATAACAATAACAACAACCTCGGGATCGACGAAAACCTGTACCTCACAA
GTTTGTACAAAAAAGCAGGCTTAGAGAATCTTTATTTTCAGGGTCACGGATCTGGAGCTTGGCTGTTGCC
CGTCTCACTGGTGAAAAGAAAAACCACCCTGGCGCCCAATACGCAAACCGCCTCTCCCCGCGCGTTGGCC
GATTCATTAATGCAGGGAATGGGATCCTACCCATACGATGTTCCTGACTATGCGGGCTATCCCTATGACG
TCCCGGACTATGCAGGATCCTATCCATACGACGTTCCAGATTACGCTGGTGCTGCAGATATCACTCTTAT
CAGCGGCAGCACCCTCGGCGGTGCCGAATATGTAGCAGAACACCTGGCTGAAAAGCTGGAAGAGGCGGGT
TTTACCACCGAAACGCTGCACTGTCCGCTGTTGGAAGATTTATCTGCCTCGGGGATCTGGCTGATTATCA
GCTCCACCCACGGTGCCGGAGATATTCCGGACAACCTTTCTCCTTTCTATGAAGCATTGCAGGAACAGAA
GCCCGATCTTTCTGCGGTCCGCTTTGGCGCAATCGGTATTGGTAGTCGTGAATATGACACCTTTTGTGGG
GCTATCGATAAACTCGAGGCAGAACTCAAAGATTCCGGTGCAAAACAGACAGGCGAAACACTGAAGATCA
ACATTCTTGATCACGACATTCCGGAAGATCCGGCAGAAGAATGGCTGGGATCGTGGATTAATTTACTCAA
ATAATGATACCCAGCTTTCTTGTACAAAGTGGTGATGGCGCGCCTGTAGGACGTCGACGGTACCATCGAT
ACGCGTTCGAAGCTTAATTAGCTGAGCTTGGACTCCTGTTGATAGATCCAGTAATGACCTCAGAACTCCA
TCTGGATTTGTTCAGAACGCTCGGTTGCCGCCGGGCGTTTTTTATTGGTGAGAATCCAAGCTAGCTTGGC
GAGATTTTCAGGAGCTAAGGAAGCTAAAATGGAGAAAAAAATCACTGGATATACCACCGTTGATATATCC
CAATGGCATCGTAAAGAACATTTTGAGGCATTTCAGTCAGTTGCTCAATGTACCTATAACCAGACCGTTC
AGCTGGATATTACGGCCTTTTTAAAGACCGTAAAGAAAAATAAGCACAAGTTTTATCCGGCCTTTATTCA
CATTCTTGCCCGCCTGATGAATGCTCATCCGGAATTTCGTATGGCAATGAAAGACGGTGAGCTGGTGATA
TGGGATAGTGTTCACCCTTGTTACACCGTTTTCCATGAGCAAACTGAAACGTTTTCATCGCTCTGGAGTG
AATACCACGACGATTTCCGGCAGTTTCTACACATATATTCGCAAGATGTGGCGTGTTACGGTGAAAACCT
GGCCTATTTCCCTAAAGGGTTTATTGAGAATATGTTTTTCGTCTCAGCCAATCCCTGGGTGAGTTTCACC
AGTTTTGATTTAAACGTGGCCAATATGGACAACTTCTTCGCCCCCGTTTTCACCATGGGCAAATATTATA
CGCAAGGCGACAAGGTGCTGATGCCGCTGGCGATTCAGGTTCATCATGCCGTTTGTGATGGCTTCCATGT
CGGCAGAATGCTTAATGAATTACAACAGTACTGCGATGAGTGGCAGGGCGGGGCGTAATTTTTTTAAGGC
AGTTATTGGTGCCCTTAAACGCCTGGGGTAATGACTCTCTAGCTTGAGGCATCAAATAAAACGAAAGGCT
CAGTCGAAAGACTGGGCCTTTCGTTTTATCTGTTGTTTGTCGGTGAACGCTCTCCTGAGTAGGACAAATC
CGCCCTCTAGATTACGTGCAGTCGATGATAAGCTGTCAAACATGAGAATTGTGCCTAATGAGTGAGCTAA
CTTACATTAATTGCGTTGCGCTCACTGCCCGCTTTCCAGTCGGGAAACCTGTCGTGCCAGCTGCATTAAT
GAATCGGCCAACGCGCGGGGAGAGGCGGTTTGCGTATTGGGCGCCAGGGTGGTTTTTCTTTTCACCAGTG
AGACGGGCAACA
Features (pLannotate 1.2.2; 22 found; start..end, strand, type, name):
    953..1030    -  promoter       lacIq promoter: lacI (mutant); In the lacIq allele, a single base change in the promoter boosts expression of the lacI gene about 10-fold.
   1079..1120    +  CDS            rop (fragment): Rop protein, which maintains plasmids at low copy number; rop
   1222..1362    +  misc_feature   bom: basis of mobility region from pBR322
   1548..2136    -  rep_origin     ori: high-copy-number ColE1/pMB1/pBR322/pUC origin of replication
   2307..3167    -  CDS            AmpR: β-lactamase; bla; confers resistance to ampicillin, carbenicillin, and related antibiotics
   3168..3272    -  promoter       AmpR promoter: bla
   3382..3426    +  promoter       T5 promoter: bacteriophage T5 promoter for E. coli RNA polymerase, with embedded lac operator
   3434..3450    +  protein_bind   lac operator: The lac repressor binds to the lac operator to inhibit transcription in E. coli. This inhibition can be relieved by adding lactose or isopropyl-β-D-thiogalactopyranoside (IPTG). lac repressor encoded by lacI
   3520..4617    +  CDS            MBP: maltose binding protein from E. coli; malE (mutated); This version of the gene does not encode a signal sequence, so MBP will remain in the cytosol.
   4687..4711    +  protein_bind   attB1: mutant version of attB; recombination site for the Gateway® BP reaction BP Clonase™
   4714..4736    +  CDS            capTEV™ (fragment): composite tag for in vivo biotinylation, TEV protease cleavage, and 6xHis tagging
   4752..4845    +  CDS            lacI (fragment): lac repressor; lacI; The lac repressor binds to the lac operator to inhibit transcription in E. coli. This inhibition can be relieved by adding lactose or isopropyl-β-D-thiogalactopyranoside (IPTG).
   4858..4947    +  CDS            3xHA: three tandem HA epitope tags
   4954..5391    +  CDS            mioC: MIOC_ECOLI - Also known as yieB. Experimental evidence at protein level: Swiss-Prot protein existence level 1. Probable electron transporter required for biotin synthase activity. From Escherichia coli (strain K12).
   5399..5423    -  protein_bind   attB2: mutant version of attB; recombination site for the Gateway® BP reaction BP Clonase™
   5491..5585    +  terminator     lambda t0 terminator: transcription terminator from phage lambda
   5600..5628    +  promoter       cat promoter (fragment): promoter of the E. coli cat gene encoding chloramphenicol acetyltransferase
   5629..6285    +  CDS            cat: CAT_ECOLX - Experimental evidence at protein level: Swiss-Prot protein existence level 1. This enzyme is an effector of chloramphenicol resistance in bacteria. From Escherichia coli. This protein is used as a marker in many commonly used cloning vectors, such as pACYC184.
   6353..6439    +  terminator     rrnB T1 terminator: Escherichia coli rrnB; transcription terminator T1 from the E. coli rrnB gene
   6462..6479    -  promoter       tet promoter (fragment): E. coli promoter for tetracycline efflux protein gene
   6498..6519    -  protein_bind   CAP binding site: CAP binding activates transcription in the presence of cAMP. E. coli catabolite activator protein
   6532..952     -  CDS            lacI (across the origin): lac repressor; lacI; The lac repressor binds to the lac operator to inhibit transcription in E. coli. This inhibition can be relieved by adding lactose or isopropyl-β-D-thiogalactopyranoside (IPTG).
