[The description below was written by a language model from this plasmid's Addgene catalogue record and pLannotate feature annotations shown in this document.]
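Description:
His8:MBP-tev-Gly-eK-Flv is a bacterial expression plasmid built on the pVP16 backbone by Gateway cloning, intended for producing a recombinant artificial substrate protein in E. coli (BL21 is the listed strain). It replicates from a high-copy ColE1/pMB1-type origin, with a bom site and only a fragment of rop annotated, and is selected with ampicillin through the bla gene. A cat (chloramphenicol acetyltransferase) coding sequence with a partial promoter is also annotated downstream of the expression cassette, but the catalogue lists only ampicillin as the selection. A full lacI gene driven by the lacIq promoter supplies elevated lac repressor.

Expression is driven by a bacteriophage T5 promoter with lac operators, so it is repressed by LacI and inducible with IPTG, and transcription ends at the lambda t0 terminator. The reading frame begins with the backbone-encoded 8xHis tag (listed in the catalogue, not annotated separately) and a signal-sequence-less, cytosolic MBP for solubility and affinity purification. After attB1 comes a TEV protease site, followed by a short segment that the annotation matches to lacI, whereas the catalogue describes this "eK" element as a lacZ derivative. Next come a 3xHA epitope tag and the E. coli flavin-binding protein MioC (about 450 bp), ending before attB2.

As the name implies, TEV cleavage should remove the His8-MBP carrier and expose a glycine as the new N-terminal residue of the eK-3xHA-Flv reporter. The stated purpose is in vitro ubiquitination studies of the N-end rule pathway. The HA tag would allow immunodetection of the substrate.
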