Addgene plasmid #83383: His8:MBP-tev-Gly-eK-Flv
Purpose: bacterial expression vector pVP16 containing a derivative of E. coli lacZ fused with E. coli flavin binding protein MioC to be used in N-end rule in vitro ubiquitination studies
Depositing lab: Nico Dissmeyer. Depositing organization: Leibniz Institute of Plant Biochemistry (IPB).
Backbone
  Vector backbone: pVP16
  Vector type: Bacterial Expression, Synthetic Biology
Growth in bacteria
  Bacterial resistance: Ampicillin, 100 μg/mL
  Growth temperature: 37°C
  Growth strain: BL21
  Copy number: High Copy
Gene/Insert
  Gene/Insert name: flavin binding protein MioC
  Species: E. coli
  Insert size (bp): 450
  GenBank ID: WP_080028772.1
  Tag / fusion protein: 8xHis (N terminal on backbone); MBP (N terminal on backbone); 3xHA (N terminal on backbone)
  Cloning method: Gateway Cloning
  Sequencing primers: 5′ gatgtccgctttctggtatgc; 3′ GTTCTGAGGTCATTACTGG
Terms and licenses: Academic/Nonprofit Terms; Industry Terms: Not Available to Industry
How to cite: His8:MBP-tev-Gly-eK-Flv was a gift from Nico Dissmeyer (Addgene plasmid # 83383 ; http://n2t.net/addgene:83383 ; RRID:Addgene_83383)
